>Addgene plasmid #53536 | pOPINEneo | depositor full sequence | sequence record 83415 | pOPINEneo sequence 7049 bps
TCCTGCATCTTTTAATCAAATCCCAAGATGTGTATAAACGCGCCGGTATGTACAGGAAGAGGTTTATACT
AAACTGTTACATTGCAAACGTGGTTTCGTGTGCCAAGTGTGAAAACCGATGTTTAATCAAGGCTCTGACG
CATTTCTACAACCACGACTCCAAGTGTGTGGGTGAAGTCATGCATCTTTTAATCAAATCCCAAGATGTGT
ATAAACCACCAAACTGCCAAAAAATGAAAACTGTCGACAAGCTCTGTCCGTTTGCTGGCAACTGCAAGGG
TCTCAATCCTATTTGTAATTATTGAATAATAAAACAATTATAAATGTCAAATTTGTTTTTTATTAACGAT
ACAAACCAAACGCAACAAGAACATTTGTAGTATTATCTATAATTGAAAACGCGTAGTTATAATCGCTGAG
GTAATATTTAAAATCATTTTCAAATGATTCACAGTTAATTTGCGACAATATAATTTTATTTTCACATAAA
CTAGACGCCTTGTCGTCTTCTTCTTCGTATTCCTTCTCTTTTTCATTTTTCTCTTCATAAAAATTAACAT
AGTTATTATCGTATCCATATATGTATCTATCGTATAGAGTAAATTTTTTGTTGTCATAAATATATATGTC
TTTTTTAATGGGGTGTATAGTACCGCTGCGCATAGTTTTTCTGTAATTTACAACAGTGCTATTTTCTGGT
AGTTCTTCGGAGTGTGTTGCTTTAATTATTAAATTTATATAATCAATGAATTTGGGATCGTCGGTTTTGT
ACAATATGTTGCCGGCATAGTACGCAGCTTCTTCTAGTTCAATTACACCATTTTTTAGCAGCACCGGATT
AACATAACTTTCCAAAATGTTGTACGAACCGTTAAACAAAAACAGTTCACCTCCCTTTTCTATACTATTG
TCTGCGAGCAGTTGTTTGTTGTTAAAAATAACAGCCATTGTAATGAGACGCACAAACTAATATCACAAAC
TGGAAATGTCTATCAATATATAGTTGCTGATGGCCGGCCGTAATGAGACGCACAAACTAATATCACAAAC
TGGAAATGTCTATCAATATATAGTTGCTCTAGTTATTAATAGTAATCAATTACGGGGTCATTAGTTCATA
GCCCATATATGGAGTTCCGCGTTACATAACTTACGGTAAATGGCCCGCCTGGCTGACCGCCCAACGACCC
CCGCCCATTGACGTCAATAATGACGTATGTTCCCATAGTAACGCCAATAGGGACTTTCCATTGACGTCAA
TGGGTGGACTATTTACGGTAAACTGCCCACTTGGCAGTACATCAAGTGTATCATATGCCAAGTACGCCCC
CTATTGACGTCAATGACGGTAAATGGCCCGCCTGGCATTATGCCCAGTACATGACCTTATGGGACTTTCC
TACTTGGCAGTACATCTACGTATTAGTCATCGCTATTACCATGCATGGTCGAGGTGAGCCCCACGTTCTG
CTTCACTCTCCCCATCTCCCCCCCCTCCCCACCCCCAATTTTGTATTTATTTATTTTTTAATTATTTTGT
GCAGCGATGGGGGCGGGGGGGGGGGGGGGGCGCGCGCCAGGCGGGGCGGGGCGGGGCGAGGGGCGGGGCG
GGGCGAGGCGGAGAGGTGCGGCGGCAGCCAATCAGAGCGGCGCGCTCCGAAAGTTTCCTTTTATGGCGAG
GCGGCGGCGGCGGCGGCCCTATAAAAAGCGAAGCGCGCGGCGGGCGGGAGTCGCTGCGCGCTGCCTTCGC
CCCGTGCCCCGCTCCGCCGCCGCCTCGCGCCGCCCGCCCCGGCTCTGACTGACCGCGTTACTCCCACAGG
TGAGCGGGCGGGACGGCCCTTCTCCTTCGGGCTGTAATTAGCGCTTGGTTTAATGACGGCTTGTTTCTTT
TCTGTGGCTGCGTGAAAGCCTTGAGGGGCTCCGGGAGGGCCCTTTGTGCGGGGGGAGCGGCTCGGGGCTG
TCCGCGGGGGGACGGCTGCCTTCGGGGGGGACGGGGCAGGGCGGGGTTCGGCTTCTGGCGTGTGACCGGC
GGCTCTAGAGCCTCTGCTAACCATGTTCATGCCTTCTTCTTTTTCCTACAGCTCCTGGGCAACGTGCTGG
TTATTGTGCTGTCTCATCATTTTGGCAAAGAATTGGATCGGACCGAAATTAATACGACTCACTATAGGGG
AATTGTGAGCGGATAACAATTCCCCGGAGTTAATCCGGGACCTTTAATTCAACCCAACACAATATATTAT
AGTTAAATAAGAATTATTATCAAATCATTTGTATATTAATTAAAATACTATACTGTAAATTACATTTTAT
TTACAATCAAAGGAGATATACCATGGCACACCATCACCACCATCACAGCAGCGGTACCGTCGACCCGACT
GGAAAGCGGGCAGTGAGCGCAACGCAATTAATGTGAGTTAGCTCACTCATTAGGCACCCCAGGCTTTACA
CTTTATGCTTCCGGCTCGTATGTTGTGTGGAATTGTGAGCGGATAACAATTTCACACAGGAAACAGCTAT
GACCATGATTACGGATTCACTGGCCGTCGTTTTACAACGTCGTGACTGGGAAAACCCTGGCGTTACCCAA
CTTAATCGCCTTGCAGCACATCCCCCTTTCGCCAGCTGGCGTAATAGCGAAGAGGCCCGCACCGATCGCC
CTTCCCAACAGTTGCGCAGCCTGAATGGCGAATGGCGCCAAGCTTTCTAGACCAGTTTAAACATCACCAT
CACCATCACCATCACTGAATTCTCAGATCTCGGCGCGCCTGCAGGTCGACGGTACCGGTTCGAAGCTTGC
GGCCGCACAGCTGTATACACGTGCAAGCCAGCCAGAACTCGCCCCGGAAGACCCCGAGGATCTCGAGCAC
CACCATCACCATCACCATCACTAAGTGATTAACCTCAGGTGCAGGCTGCCTATCAGAAGGTGGTGGCTGG
TGTGGTAATTCCGGTTATTTTCCACCATATTGCCGTCTTTTGGCAATGTGAGGGCCCGGAAACCTGGCCC
TGTCTTCTTGACGAGCATTCCTAGGGGTCTTTCCCCTCTCGCCAAAGGAATGCAAGGTCTGTTGAATGTC
GTGAAGGAAGCAGTTCCTCTGGAAGCTTCTTGAAGACAAACAACGTCTGTAGCGACCCTTTGCAGGCAGC
GGAACCCCCCACCTGGCGACAGGTGCCTCTGCGGCCAAAAGCCACGTGTATAAGATACACCTGCAAAGGC
GGCACAACCCCAGTGCCACGTTGTGAGTTGGATAGTTGTGGAAAGAGTCAAATGGCTCACCTCAAGCGTA
TTCAACAAGGGGCTGAAGGATGCCCAGAAGGTACCCCATTGTATGGGATCTGATCTGGGGCCTCGGTGCA
CATGCTTTACATGTGTTTAGTCGAGGTTAAAAAAACGTCTAGGCCCCCCGAACCACGGGGACGTGGTTTT
CCTTTGAAAAACACGATGATAAGCTTGCCACAACCCGCGATAATTCCTGCAGCCAATATGGGATCGGCCA
TTGAACAAGATGGATTGCACGCAGGTTCTCCGGCCGCTTGGGTGGAGAGGCTATTCGGCTATGACTGGGC
ACAACAGACAATCGGCTGCTCTGATGCCGCCGTGTTCCGGCTGTCAGCGCAGGGGCGCCCGGTTCTTTTT
GTCAAGACCGACCTGTCCGGTGCCCTGAATGAACTGCAGGACGAGGCAGCGCGGCTATCGTGGCTGGCCA
CGACGGGCGTTCCTTGCGCAGCAGTGCTCGACGTTGTCACTGAAGCGGGAAGGGACTGGCTGCTATTGGG
CGAAGTGCCGGGGCAGGATCTCCTGTCATCTCACCTTGCTCCTGCCGAGAAAGTATCCATCATGGCTGAT
GCAATGCGGCGGCTGCATACGCTTGATCCGGCTACCTGCCCATTCGACCACCAAGCGAAACATCGCATCG
AGCGAGCACGTACTCGGATGGAAGCCGGTCTTGTCGATCAGGATGATCTGGACGAAGAGCATCAGGGGCT
CGCGCCAGCCGAACTGTTCGCCAGGCTCAAGGCGCGTATGCCCGACGGCGATGATCTCGTCGTGACTCAT
GGCGATGCCTGCTTGCCGAATATCATGGTGGAAAATGGCCGCTTTTCTGGATTCATCGACTGTGGCCGGC
TGGGTGTGGCGGACCGCTATCAGGACATAGCGTTGGCTACCCGTGATATTGCTGAAGAGCTTGGCGGCGA
ATGGGCTGACCGCTTCCTCGTGCTTTACGGTATCGCCGCTCCCGATTCGCAGCGCATCGCCTTCTATCGC
CTTCTTGACGAGTTCTTCTGAGGGGATCAATTCTCTAGCCAATGCCCTGGCTCACAAATACCACTGAGAT
CGATCTTTTTCCCTCTGCCAAAAATTATGGGGACATCATGAAGCCCCTTGAGCATCTGACTTCTGGCTAA
TAAAGGAAATTTATTTTCATTGCAATAGTGTGTTGGAATTTTTTGTGTCTCTCACTCGGAAGGACATATG
GGAGGGCAAATCATTTAAAACATCAGAATGAGTATTTGGTTTAGAGTTTGGCAACATATGCCCATATGTA
ACTAGCATAACCCCTTGGGGCCTCTAAACGGGTCTTGAGGGGTTTTTTGCTGAAAGCATGCGGAGGAAAT
TCTCCTTGAAGTTTCCCTGGTGTTCAAAGTAAAGGAGTTTGCACCAGACGCACCTCTGTTCACTGGTCCG
GCGTATTAAAACACGATACATTGTTATTAGTACATTTATTAAGCGCTAGATTCTGTGCGTTGTTGATTTA
CAGACAATTGTTGTACGTATTTTAATAATTCATTAAATTTATAATCTTTAGGGTGGTATGTTAGAGCGAA
AATCAAATGATTTTCAGCGTCTTTATATCTGAATTTAAATATTAAATCCTCAATAGATTTGTAAAATAGG
TTTCGATTAGTTTCAAACAAGGGTTGTTTTTCCGAACCGATGGCTGGACTATCTAATGGATTTTCGCTCA
ACGCCACAAAACTTGCCAAATCTTGTAGCAGCAATCTAGCTTTGTCGATATTCGTTTGTGTTTTGTTTTG
TAATAAAGGTTCGACGTCGTTCAAAATATTATGCGCTTTTGTATTTCTTTCATCACTGTCGTTAGTGTAC
AATTGACTCGACGTAAACACGTTAAATAGAGCTTGGACATATTTAACATCGGGCGTGTTAGCTTTATTAG
GCCGATTATCGTCGTCGTCCCAACCCTCGTCGTTAGAAGTTGCTTCCGAAGACGATTTTGCCATAGCCAC
ACGACGCCTATTAATTGTGTCGGCTAACACGTCCGCGATCAAATTTGTAGTTGAGCTTTTTGGAATTGCG
ATCGCATAACTTCGTATAGCATACATTATACGAAGTTATAAGCTCGGAACGCTGCGCTCGGTCGTTCGGC
TGCGGCGAGCGGTATCAGCTCACTCAAAGGCGGTAATACGGTTATCCACAGAATCAGGGGATAACGCAGG
AAAGAACATGTGAGCAAAAGGCCAGCAAAAGGCCAGGAACCGTAAAAAGGCCGCGTTGCTGGCGTTTTTC
CATAGGCTCCGCCCCCTGACGAGCATCACAAAAATCGACGCTCAAGTCAGAGGTGGCGAAACCCGACAGG
ACTATAAAGATACCAGGCGTTTCCCCCTGGAAGCTCCCTCGTGCGCTCTCCTGTTCCGACCCTGCCGCTT
ACCGGATACCTGTCCGCCTTTCTCCCTTCGGGAAGCGTGGCGCTTTCTCAATGCTCACGCTGTAGGTATC
TCAGTTCGGTGTAGGTCGTTCGCTCCAAGCTGGGCTGTGTGCACGAACCCCCCGTTCAGCCCGACCGCTG
CGCCTTATCCGGTAACTATCGTCTTGAGTCCAACCCGGTAAGACACGACTTATCGCCACTGGCAGCAGCC
ACTGGTAACAGGATTAGCAGAGCGAGGTATGTAGGCGGTGCTACAGAGTTCTTGAAGTGGTGGCCTAACT
ACGGCTACACTAGAAGAACAGTATTTGGTATCTGCGCTCTGCTGAAGCCAGTTACCTTCGGAAAAAGAGT
TGGTAGCTCTTGATCCGGCAAACAAACCACCGCTGGTAGCGGTGGTTTTTTTGTTTGCAAGCAGCAGATT
ACGCGCAGAAAAAAAGGATCTCAAGAAGATCCTTTGTTACCAATGCTTAATCAGTGAGGCACCTATCTCA
GCGATCTGTCTATTTCGTTCATCCATAGTTGCCTGACTCCCCGTCGTGTAGATAACTACGATACGGGAGG
GCTTACCATCTGGCCCCAGTGCTGCAATGATACCGCGAGACCCACGCTCACCGGCTCCAGATTTATCAGC
AATAAACCAGCCAGCCGGAAGGGCCGAGCGCAGAAGTGGTCCTGCAACTTTATCCGCCTCCATCCAGTCT
ATTAATTGTTGCCGGGAAGCTAGAGTAAGTAGTTCGCCAGTTAATAGTTTGCGCAACGTTGTTGCCATTG
CTACAGGCATCGTGGTGTCACGCTCGTCGTTTGGTATGGCTTCATTCAGCTCCGGTTCCCAACGATCAAG
GCGAGTTACATGATCCCCCATGTTGTGCAAAAAAGCGGTTAGCTCCTTCGGTCCTCCGATCGTTGTCAGA
AGTAAGTTGGCCGCAGTGTTATCACTCATGGTTATGGCAGCACTGCATAATTCTCTTACTGTCATGCCAT
CCGTAAGATGCTTTTCTGTGACTGGTGAGTACTCAACCAAGTCATTCTGAGAATAGTGTATGCGGCGACC
GAGTTGCTCTTGCCCGGCGTCAATACGGGATAATACCGCGCCACATAGCAGAACTTTAAAAGTGCTCATC
ATTGGAAAACGTTCTTCGGGGCGAAAACTCTCAAGGATCTTACCGCTGTTGAGATCCAGTTCGATGTAAC
CCACTCGTGCACCCAACTGATCTTCAGCATCTTTTACTTTCACCAGCGTTTCTGGGTGAGCAAAAACAGG
AAGGCAAAATGCCGCAAAAAAGGGAATAAGGGCGACACGGAAATGTTGAATACTCATACTCTTCCTTTTT
CAATATTATTGAAGCATTTATCAGGGTTATTGTCTCATGTCCGCGCGTT
Features (pLannotate 1.2.2; 26 found; start..end, strand, type, name):
      4..39      +  CDS            lef2 (fragment): baculovirus late expression factor 2
    181..1008    +  misc_recomb    baculovirus recombination region (lef2/ORF603): contains ORF603 and part of lef2
   1020..1078    +  misc_recomb    baculovirus recombination region (ORF603) (fragment): contains ORF603 and part of lef2
   1079..1443    +  enhancer       CMV enhancer: human cytomegalovirus immediate early enhancer
   1449..1726    +  promoter       chicken β-actin promoter: No description available
   1727..1862    +  intron         hybrid intron (fragment): hybrid between chicken β-actin (CBA) and minute virus of mice (MMV) introns (Gray et al., 2011)
   1951..2081    +  intron         chimeric intron (fragment): chimera between introns from chicken β-actin and rabbit β-globin
   2150..2168    +  promoter       T7 promoter: promoter for bacteriophage T7 RNA polymerase
   2169..2193    +  protein_bind   lac operator: The lac repressor binds to the lac operator to inhibit transcription in E. coli. This inhibition can be relieved by adding lactose or isopropyl-β-D-thiogalactopyranoside (IPTG). lac repressor encoded by lacI
   2209..2318    +  promoter       p10 promoter: baculovirus promoter for expression in insect cells
   2409..2430    +  protein_bind   CAP binding site: CAP binding activates transcription in the presence of cAMP. E. coli catabolite activator protein
   2445..2475    +  promoter       lac promoter: promoter for the E. coli lac operon
   2483..2499    +  protein_bind   lac operator: The lac repressor binds to the lac operator to inhibit transcription in E. coli. This inhibition can be relieved by adding lactose or isopropyl-β-D-thiogalactopyranoside (IPTG). lac repressor encoded by lacI
   2519..2692    +  CDS            lacZα: LacZα fragment of β-galactosidase; lacZ fragment
   2722..2742    +  CDS            7xHis: 6xHis affinity tag
   2829..2861    +  CDS            HSV tag: HSV (herpes simplex virus) epitope tag
   2871..2888    +  CDS            6xHis: 6xHis affinity tag
   2990..3452    +  misc_feature   IRES: internal ribosome entry site (IRES) of the encephalomyocarditis virus (EMCV)
   3488..4291    +  CDS            NeoR/KanR: aminoglycoside phosphotransferase from Tn5; aph(3')-II (or nptII); confers resistance to neomycin, kanamycin, and G418 (Geneticin®)
   4409..4464    +  polyA_signal   β-globin poly(A) signal: rabbit β-globin polyadenylation signal (Gil and Proudfoot, 1987)
   4552..4599    +  terminator     T7 terminator: transcription terminator for bacteriophage T7 RNA polymerase
   4612..5317    +  misc_recomb    baculovirus recombination region (ORF1629): contains part of ORF1629
   5326..5359    +  protein_bind   loxP: Cre-mediated recombination occurs in the 8-bp core sequence (GCATACAT). Cre recombinase
   5527..6114    -  rep_origin     ori: high-copy-number ColE1/pMB1/pBR322/pUC origin of replication
   6127..6987    -  CDS            AmpR: β-lactamase; bla; confers resistance to ampicillin, carbenicillin, and related antibiotics
   6988..7039    -  promoter       AmpR promoter (fragment): bla
