[The description below was written by a language model from this plasmid's Addgene catalogue record and pLannotate feature annotations shown in this document.]
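Description:
pOPINEneo is an empty, multi-host expression backbone derived from pTriEx-2, designed so that a single clone can be tested for protein production in E. coli, insect cells and mammalian cells. It is propagated in E. coli as a high-copy plasmid through a ColE1/pUC-type origin and is selected with ampicillin via the β-lactamase gene. Genes are inserted by ligation-independent cloning, and the vector adds a C-terminal octahistidine tag to the inserted protein for metal-affinity purification.

The expression region stacks three promoter systems ahead of the cloning site. A CMV enhancer, chicken β-actin promoter and chimeric intron serve mammalian cells, a T7 promoter with a lac operator gives IPTG-regulated expression in T7 polymerase-bearing bacteria, and the baculovirus p10 promoter serves insect cells. The cloning site is occupied by a lac promoter–lacZα stuffer, which presumably allows blue/white discrimination of recombinants once it is replaced. Immediately downstream lies the histidine tag; the annotation also detects an HSV epitope tag and a second 6xHis stretch further on, apparently remnants of the parental vector.

The "neo" feature is an EMCV IRES followed by the Tn5 neomycin phosphotransferase gene. This places G418 resistance on the same transcript as the gene of interest, which can support selection of stable mammalian cell lines, though the record does not state this purpose. A rabbit β-globin polyadenylation signal and a T7 terminator close the unit. The cassette is flanked by baculovirus lef2/ORF603 and ORF1629 regions for homologous recombination into baculoviral DNA to generate recombinant virus, and a single loxP site sits beyond the ORF1629 arm.
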