Addgene plasmid #53536: pOPINEneo
Purpose: (Empty Backbone) pTriex-based expression vector which adds a C-his8 tag to the inserted gene
Depositing lab: Ray Owens. Depositing organization: University of Oxford.
Backbone
  Vector backbone: pTriex-2
  Backbone manufacturer: EMDMillipore
  Backbone size (bp): 7049
  Vector type: Mammalian Expression, Bacterial Expression, Insect Expression
Growth in bacteria
  Bacterial resistance: Ampicillin, 100 μg/mL
  Growth temperature: 37°C
  Growth strain: DH5alpha
  Growth instructions: none
  Copy number: High Copy
Gene/Insert
  Cloning method: Ligation Independent Cloning
Resource information
  A portion of this plasmid was derived from a plasmid made by: EMDMillipore (formerly Merck)
Terms and licenses: Academic/Nonprofit Terms; Industry Terms: Not Available to Industry
How to cite: pOPINEneo was a gift from Ray Owens (Addgene plasmid # 53536 ; http://n2t.net/addgene:53536 ; RRID:Addgene_53536)
