>Addgene plasmid #53536 | pOPINEneo | addgene partial sequence | sequence record 89410 | Neo-R 5'-GCCCAGTCATAGCCGAATAG-3'
TGCATCCATCTTGTTCAATGGCCGATCCCATATTGGCTGCAGGAATTATCGCGGGTTGTGGCAAGCTTAT
CATCGTGTTTTTCAAAGGAAAACCACGTCCCCGTGGTTCGGGGGGCCTAGACGTTTTTTTAACCTCGACT
AAACACATGTAAAGCATGTGCACCGAGGCCCCAGATCAGATCCCATACAATGGGGTACCTTCTGGGCATC
CTTCAGCCCCTTGTTGAATACGCTTGAGGTGAGCCATTTGACTCTTTCCACAACTATCCAACTCACAACG
TGGCACTGGGGTTGTGCCGCCTTTGCAGGTGTATCTTATACACGTGGCTTTTGGCCGCAGAGGCACCTGT
CGCCAGGTGGGGGGTTCCGCTGCCTGCAAAGGGTCGCTACAGACGTTGTTTGTCTTCAAGAAGCTTCCAG
AGGAACTGCTTCCTTCACGACATTCAACAGACCTTGCATTCCTTTGGCGAGAGGGGAAAGACCCCTAGGA
ATGCTCGTCAAGAAGACAGGGCCAGGTTTCCGGGCCCTCACATTGCCAAAAGACGGCAATATGGTGGAAA
ATAACCGGAATTACCACACCAGCCACCACCTTCTGATAGGCAGCCTGCACCTGAGGTTAATCACT
