>Addgene plasmid #53536 | pOPINEneo | addgene partial sequence | sequence record 90362 | pCDH-rev 5'-GCATTCCTTTGGCGAGAG-3'
CAGGTTTCCGGGCCCTCACATTGCCAAAAGACGGCAATATGGTGGAAAATAACCGGAATTACCACACCAG
CCACCACCTTCTGATAGGCAGCCTGCACCTGAGGTTAATCACTTAGTGATGGTGATGGTGATGGTGGTGC
TCGAGATCCTCGGGGTCTTCCGGGGCGAGTTCTGGCTGGCTTGCACGTGTATACAGCTGTGCGGCCGCAA
GCTTCGAACCGGTACCGTCGACCTGCAGGCGCGCCGAGATCTGAGAATTCAGTGATGGTGATGGTGATGG
TGATGTTTAAACTGGTCTAGAAAGCTTGGCGCCATTCGCCATTCAGGCTGCGCAACTGTTGGGAAGGGCG
ATCGGTGCGGGCCTCTTCGCTATTACGCCAGCTGGCGAAAGGGGGATGTGCTGCAAGGCGATTAAGTTGG
GTAACGCCAGGGTTTTCCCAGTCACGACGTTGTAAAACGACGGCCAGTGAATCCGTAATCATGGTCATAG
CTGTTTCCTGTGTGAAATTGTTATCCGCTCACAATTCCACACAACATACGAGCCGGAAGCATAAAGTGTA
AAGCCTGGGGTGCCTAATGAGTG
